>Addgene plasmid #160717 | pTrichoGate-17 | addgene full sequence | sequence record 326105 | Addgene NGS Result
GGTCTCTGCTTCTAGTGATTTAATAGCTCCATGTCAACAAGAATAAAACGCGTTTCGGGTTTACCTCTTC
CAGATACAGCTCATCTGCAATGCATTAATGCATTGGACCTCGCAACCCTAGTACGCCCTTCAGGCTCCGG
CGAAGCAGAAGAATAGCTTAGCAGAGTCTATTTTCATTTTCGGGAGACGAGATCAAGCAGATCAACGGTC
GTCAAGAGACCTACGAGACTGAGGAATCCGCTCTTGGCTCCACGCGACTATATATTTGTCTCTAATTGTA
CTTTGACATGCTCCTCTTCTTTACTCTGATAGCTTGACTATGAAAATTCCGTCACCAGCCCCTGGGTTCG
CAAAGATAATTGCACTGTTTCTTCCTTGAACTCTCAAGCCTACAGGACACACATTCATCGTAGGTATAAA
CCTCGAAAATCATTCCTACTAAGATGGGTATACAATAGTAACCATGCATGGTTGCCTAGTGAATGCTCCG
TAACACCCAATACGCCGGCCGAAACTTTTTTACAACTCTCCTATGAGTCGTTTACCCAGAATGCACAGGT
ACCTAACGGAGACCGGGTACCGAGCTCGAATTCACTGGCCGTCGTTTTACAACGTCGTGACTGGGAAAAC
CCTGGCGTTACCCAACTTAATCGCCTTGCAGCACATCCCCCTTTCGCCAGCTGGCGTAATAGCGAAGAGG
CCCGCACCGATCGCCCTTCCCAACAGTTGCGCAGCCTGAATGGCGAATGGCGCCTGATGCGGTATTTTCT
CCTTACGCATCTGTGCGGTATTTCACACCGCATATGGTGCACTCTCAGTACAATCTGCTCTGATGCCGCA
TAGTTAAGCCAGCCCCGACACCCGCCAACACCCGCTGACGCGCCCTGACGGGCTTGTCTGCTCCCGGCAT
CCGCTTACAGACAAGCTGTGACCATCTCCGGGAGCTGCATGTGTCAGAGGTTTTCACCGTCATCACCGAA
ACGCGCGAGTCGAAAGGGCCTCGTGATACGCCTATTTTTATAGGTTAATGTCATGATAATAATGGTTTCT
TAGACGTCAGGTGGCACTTTTCGGGGAAATGTGCGCGGAACCCCTATTTGTTTATTTTTCTAAATACATT
CAAATATGTATCCGCTCATGAGACAATAACCCTGATAAATGCTTCAATAATATTGAAAAAGGAAGAGTAT
GAGTATTCAACATTTCCGTGTCGCCCTTATTCCCTTTTTTGCGGCATTTTGCCTTCCTGTTTTTGCTCAC
CCAGAAACGCTGGTGAAAGTAAAAGATGCTGAAGATCAGTTGGGTGCACGAGTGGGTTACATCGAACTGG
ATCTCAACAGCGGTAAGATCCTTGAGAGTTTTCGCCCCGAAGAACGTTTTCCAATGATGAGCACTTTTAA
AGTTCTGCTATGTGGCGCGGTATTATCCCGTATTGACGCCGGGCAAGAGCAACTCGGTCGCCGCATACAC
TATTCTCAGAATGACTTGGTTGAGTACTCACCAGTCACAGAAAAGCATCTTACGGATGGCATGACAGTAA
GAGAATTATGCAGTGCTGCCATAACCATGAGTGATAACACTGCGGCCAACTTACTTCTGACAACGATCGG
AGGACCGAAGGAGCTAACCGCTTTTTTGCACAACATGGGGGATCATGTAACTCGCCTTGATCGTTGGGAA
CCGGAGCTGAATGAAGCCATACCAAACGACGAGCGTGACACCACGATGCCTGTAGCAATGGCAACAACGT
TGCGCAAACTATTAACTGGCGAACTACTTACTCTAGCTTCCCGGCAACAATTAATAGACTGGATGGAGGC
GGATAAAGTTGCAGGACCACTTCTGCGCTCGGCCCTTCCGGCTGGCTGGTTTATTGCTGATAAATCTGGA
GCCGGTGAGCGTGGTTCTCGCGGTATCATTGCAGCACTGGGGCCAGATGGTAAGCCCTCCCGTATCGTAG
TTATCTACACGACGGGGAGTCAGGCAACTATGGATGAACGAAATAGACAGATCGCTGAGATAGGTGCCTC
ACTGATTAAGCATTGGTAACTGTCAGACCAAGTTTACTCATATATACTTTAGATTGATTTAAAACTTCAT
TTTTAATTTAAAAGGATCTAGGTGAAGATCCTTTTTGATAATCTCATGACCAAAATCCCTTAACGTGAGT
TTTCGTTCCACTGAGCGTCAGACCCCGTAGAAAAGATCAAAGGATCTTCTTGAGATCCTTTTTTTCTGCG
CGTAATCTGCTGCTTGCAAACAAAAAAACCACCGCTACCAGCGGTGGTTTGTTTGCCGGATCAAGAGCTA
CCAACTCTTTTTCCGAAGGTAACTGGCTTCAGCAGAGCGCAGATACCAAATACTGTTCTTCTAGTGTAGC
CGTAGTTAGGCCACCACTTCAAGAACTCTGTAGCACCGCCTACATACCTCGCTCTGCTAATCCTGTTACC
AGTGGCTGCTGCCAGTGGCGATAAGTCGTGTCTTACCGGGTTGGACTCAAGACGATAGTTACCGGATAAG
GCGCAGCGGTCGGGCTGAACGGGGGGTTCGTGCACACAGCCCAGCTTGGAGCGAACGACCTACACCGAAC
TGAGATACCTACAGCGTGAGCTATGAGAAAGCGCCACGCTTCCCGAAGGGAGAAAGGCGGACAGGTATCC
GGTAAGCGGCAGGGTCGGAACAGGAGAGCGCACGAGGGAGCTTCCAGGGGGAAACGCCTGGTATCTTTAT
AGTCCTGTCGGGTTTCGCCACCTCTGACTTGAGCGTCGATTTTTGTGATGCTCGTCAGGGGGGCGGAGCC
TATGGAAAAACGCCAGCAACGCGGCCTTTTTACGGTTCCTGGCCTTTTGCTGGCCTTTTGCTCACATGTT
CTTTCCTGCGTTATCCCCTGATTCTGTGGATAACCGTATTACCGCCTTTGAGTGAGCTGATACCGCTCGC
CGCAGCCGAACGACCGAGCGCAGCGAGTCAGTGAGCGAGGAAGCGGAAGAGCGCCCAATACGCAAACCGC
CTCTCCCCGCGCGTTGGCCGATTCATTAATGCAGCTGGCACGACAGGTTTCCCGACTGGAAAGCGGGCAG
TGAGCGCAACGCAATTAATGTGAGTTAGCTCACTCATTAGGCACCCCAGGCTTTACACTTTATGCTTCCG
GCTCGTATGTTGTGTGGAATTGTGAGCGGATAACAATTTCACACAGGAAACAGCTATGACCATGATTACG
CCAAGCTTGCATGCCTGCAGGTCGACTCTAGAGGATCCCC
Features (pLannotate 1.2.2; 13 found; start..end, strand, type, name):
     16..562     +  terminator     trpC terminator: trpC; transcription terminator from the Aspergillus nidulans trpC gene
    573..593     -  misc_feature   MCS (fragment): pUC18/19 multiple cloning site
    590..747     +  CDS            lacZα (fragment): LacZα fragment of β-galactosidase; lacZ fragment
    753..852     -  misc_feature   bom (fragment): basis of mobility region from pBR322
    954..989     -  CDS            rop (fragment): Rop protein, which maintains plasmids at low copy number; rop
   1084..1188    +  promoter       AmpR promoter: bla
   1189..2049    +  CDS            AmpR: β-lactamase; bla; confers resistance to ampicillin, carbenicillin, and related antibiotics
   2220..2808    +  rep_origin     ori: high-copy-number ColE1/pMB1/pBR322/pUC origin of replication
   2991..3083    +  CDS            lacI (fragment): lac repressor; lacI; The lac repressor binds to the lac operator to inhibit transcription in E. coli. This inhibition can be relieved by adding lactose or isopropyl-β-D-thiogalactopyranoside (IPTG).
   3096..3117    +  protein_bind   CAP binding site: CAP binding activates transcription in the presence of cAMP. E. coli catabolite activator protein
   3132..3162    +  promoter       lac promoter: promoter for the E. coli lac operon
   3170..3186    +  protein_bind   lac operator: The lac repressor binds to the lac operator to inhibit transcription in E. coli. This inhibition can be relieved by adding lactose or isopropyl-β-D-thiogalactopyranoside (IPTG). lac repressor encoded by lacI
   3223..2       -  misc_feature   MCS (fragment) (across the origin): pUC18/19 multiple cloning site
