[The description below was written by a language model from this plasmid's Addgene catalogue record and pLannotate feature annotations shown in this document.]
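Description:
pTrichoGate-17 is a small (about 3.3 kb) synthetic-biology parts plasmid from the TrichoGate vector system, which was developed for large-scale functional analysis of genes in the filamentous fungus Trichoderma. It is built on the pICH41021 backbone, a pUC-type cloning vector. It replicates in E. coli from a high-copy ColE1/pUC origin and is selected with ampicillin through the β-lactamase gene and its native promoter. The feature table also shows typical pUC remnants: the CAP binding site, lac promoter and lac operator, fragments of the pUC18/19 multiple cloning site, a partial lacZα coding region, and short vestiges of lacI, rop and the pBR322 bom region. None of these appears to play a role in the plasmid's function as a part donor.

The payload is the transcription terminator of the tryptophan synthase gene (TtrpC), annotated as the Aspergillus nidulans trpC terminator and spanning roughly 550 bp. It sits between the split MCS fragments, interrupting the lacZα region. The element was modified by adding flanking BsaI sites. BsaI is a type IIS enzyme that cuts outside its recognition sequence, so digestion releases the terminator with defined overhangs. This is the principle behind Golden Gate-style modular assembly, which joins parts in a fixed order in one reaction. The record does not give the overhang sequences or the terminator's position in the assembly scheme.

The plasmid carries no fungal selection marker, promoter or coding sequence of its own. It serves only as a storage and donor module, supplying a widely used fungal terminator that can be combined with promoters, genes, tags or reporters from other TrichoGate modules to build expression cassettes for Trichoderma.
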