Addgene plasmid #160717: pTrichoGate-17
Purpose: TrpC Terminator bordered by BsaI restriction sites
Depositing lab: Artemio Mendoza. Depositing organization: Lincoln University. Publication: TrichoGate: An Improved Vector System for a Large Scale of Functional Analysis of Trichoderma Genes. Nogueira-Lopez G, Padilla-Arizmendi F, Inwood S, Lyne S, Steyaert JM, Nieto-Jacobo MF, Stewart A, Mendoza-Mendoza A. Front Microbiol. 2019 Dec 10;10:2794. doi: 10.3389/fmicb.2019.02794. eCollection 2019. PubMed 31921006.
Backbone
  Vector backbone: pICH41021
  Vector type: Synthetic Biology
Growth in bacteria
  Bacterial resistance: Ampicillin, 100 μg/mL
  Growth temperature: 37°C
  Growth strain: DH5alpha
  Copy number: High Copy
Gene/Insert
  Gene/Insert name: tryptophan synthase transcription terminator (TtrpC) bordered by BsaI restriction sites
  Species: Synthetic
  Mutation: Incorporation of BsaI restriction sites
  GenBank ID: MN007121
  Cloning method: Ligation Independent Cloning
Terms and licenses: Academic/Nonprofit Terms; Industry Terms: Not Available to Industry
How to cite: pTrichoGate-17 was a gift from Artemio Mendoza (Addgene plasmid # 160717 ; http://n2t.net/addgene:160717 ; RRID:Addgene_160717)
